>Addgene plasmid #133219 | pOPS0578 | addgene full sequence | sequence record 276399 | Addgene NGS Result
CGCTCTTGGACTCCTGTTGATAGATCCAGTAATGACCTCAGAACTCCATCTGGATTTGTTCAGAACGCTC
GGTTGCCGCCGGGCGTTTTTTATTGGTGAGAATCCAGGCAATTGTGTCTCAAAATCTCTGATGTTACATT
GCACAAGATAAAAATATATCATCATGAACAATAAAACTGTCTGCTTACATAAACAGTAATACAAGGGGTG
TTATGAGCCATATTCAGCGTGAAACGAGCTGTAGCCGTCCGCGTCTGAACAGCAACATGGATGCGGATCT
GTATGGCTATAAATGGGCGCGTGATAACGTGGGTCAGAGCGGCGCGACCATTTATCGTCTGTATGGCAAA
CCGGATGCGCCGGAACTGTTTCTGAAACATGGCAAAGGCAGCGTGGCGAACGATGTGACCGATGAAATGG
TGCGTCTGAACTGGCTGACCGAATTTATGCCGCTGCCGACCATTAAACATTTTATTCGCACCCCGGATGA
TGCGTGGCTGCTGACCACCGCGATTCCGGGCAAAACCGCGTTTCAGGTGCTGGAAGAATATCCGGATAGC
GGCGAAAACATTGTGGATGCGCTGGCCGTGTTTCTGCGTCGTCTGCATAGCATTCCGGTGTGCAACTGCC
CGTTTAACAGCGATCGTGTGTTTCGTCTGGCCCAGGCGCAGAGCCGTATGAACAACGGCCTGGTGGATGC
GAGCGATTTTGATGATGAACGTAACGGCTGGCCGGTGGAACAGGTGTGGAAAGAAATGCATAAACTGCTG
CCGTTTAGCCCGGATAGCGTGGTGACCCACGGCGATTTTAGCCTGGATAACCTGATTTTCGATGAAGGCA
AACTGATTGGCTGCATTGATGTGGGCCGTGTGGGCATTGCGGATCGTTATCAGGATCTGGCCATTCTGTG
GAACTGCCTGGGCGAATTTAGCCCGAGCCTGCAAAAACGTCTGTTTCAGAAATATGGCATTGATAATCCG
GATATGAACAAACTGCAATTTCATCTGATGCTGGATGAATTTTTCTAATAATTAATTGAACTACTTTTCC
GCTGCATAACCCTGCTTCGGGGTCATTATAGCGATTTTTTCGGTATATCCATCCTTTTTCGCACGATATA
CAGGATTTTGCCAAAGGGTTCGTGTAGACTTTCCTTGGTGTATCCAACGGCGTCAGCCGGGCAGGATAGG
TGAAGTAGGCCCACCCGCGAGCGGGTGTTCCTTCTTCACTGTCCCTTATTCGCACCTGGCGGTGCTCAAC
GGGAATCCTGCTCTGCGAGGCTGGCCGTAGGCCGGCCGCGATGCAGGTGGCTGCTGAACCCCCAGCCGGA
ACTGACCCCACAAGGCCCTAGCGTTTGCAATGCACCAGGTCATCATTGACCCAGGCGTGTTCCACCAGGC
CGCTGCCTCGCAACTCTTCGCAGGCTTCGCCGACCTGCTCGCGCCACTTCTTCACGCGGGTGGAATCCGA
TCCGCACATGAGGCGGAAGGTTTCCAGCTTGAGCGGGTACGGCTCCCGGTGCGAGCTGAAATAGTCGAAC
ATCCGTCGGGCCGTCGGCGACAGCTTGCGGTACTTCTCCCATATGAATTTCGTGTAGTGGTCGCCAGCAA
ACAGCACGACGATTTCCTCGTCGATCAGGACCTGGCAACGGGACGTTTTCTTGCCACGGTCCAGGACGCG
GAAGCGGTGCAGCAGCGACACCGATTCCAGGTGCCCAACGCGGTCGGACGTGAAGCCCATCGCCGTCGCC
TGTAGGCGCGACAGGCATTCCTCGGCCTTCGTGTAATACCGGCCATTGATCGACCAGCCCAGGTCCTGGC
AAAGCTCGTAGAACGTGAAGGTGATCGGCTCGCCGATAGGGGTGCGCTTCGCGTACTCCAACACCTGCTG
CCACACCAGTTCGTCATCGTCGGCCCGCAGCTCGACGCCGGTGTAGGTGATCTTCACGTCCTTGTTGACG
TGGAAAATGACCTTGTTTTGCAGCGCCTCGCGCGGGATTTTCTTGTTGCGCGTGGTGAACAGGGCAGAGC
GGGCCGTGTCGTTTGGCATCGCTCGCATCGTGTCCGGCCACGGCGCAATATCGAACAAGGAAAGCTGCAT
TTCCTTGATCTGCTGCTTCGTGTGTTTCAGCAACGCGGCCTGCTTGGCTTCGCTGACCTGTTTTGCCAGG
TCCTCGCCGGCGGTTTTTCGCTTCTTGGTCGTCATAGTTCCTCGCGTGTCGATGGTCATCGACTTCGCCA
AACCTGCCGCCTCCTGTTCGAGCCGACGCGAACGCTCCACGGCGGCCGATGGCGCGGGCAGGGCAGGGGG
AGCCAGTTGCACGCTGTCGCGCTCGATCTTGGCCGTAGCTTGCTGGACTATCGAGCCGACGGACTGGAAG
GTTTCGCGGGGCGCACGCATGACGGTGCGGCTTGCGATGGTTTCGGCATCCTCGGCGGAAAACCCCGCGT
CGATCAGTTCTTGCCTGTATGCCTTCCGGTCAAACGTCCGATTCATTCACCCTCCTTGCGGGATTGCCCC
GGAATTAATTCCCCGGATCGATCCGTCGATCTTGATCCCCTGCGCCATCAGATCCTTGGCGGCAAGAAAG
CCATCCAGTTTACTTTGCAGGGCTTCCCAACCTTACCAGAGGGCGCCCCAGCTGGCAATTCCGGTTCGCT
TGCTGTCCATAAAACCGCCCAGTCTAGCTATCGCCATGTAAGCCCACTGCAAGCTACCTGCTTTCTCTTT
GCGCTTGCGTTTTCCCTTGTCCAGATAGCCCAGTAGCTGACATTCATCCGGGGTCAGCACCGTTTCTGCG
GACTGGCTTTCTACGTGGCTGCCATTTTTGGGGTGAGGCCGTTCGCGGCCGAGGGGCGCAGCCCCTGGGG
GGATGGGAGGCCCGCGTTAGCGGGCCGGGAGGGTTCGAGAAGGGGGGGCACCCCCCTTCGGCGTGCGCGG
TCACGCGCACAGGGCGCAGCCCTGGTTAAAAACAAGGTTTATAAATATTGGTTTAAAAGCAGGTTAAAAG
ACAGGTTAGCGGTGGCCGAAAAACGGGCGGAAACCCTTGCAAATGCTGGATTTTCTGCCTGTGGACAGCC
CCTCAAATGTCAATAGGTGCGCCCCTCATCTGTCAGCACTCTGCCCCTCAAGTGTCAAGGATCGCGCCCC
TCATCTGTCAGTAGTCGCGCCCCTCAAGTGTCAATACCGCAGGGCACTTATCCCCAGGCTTGTCCACATC
ATCTGTGGGAAACTCGCGTAAAATCAGGCGTTTTCGCCGATTTGCGAGGCTGGCCAGCTCCACGTCGCCG
GCCGAAATCGAGCCTGCCCCTCATCTGTCAACGCCGCGCCGGGTGAGTCGGCCCCTCAAGTGTCAACGTC
CGCCCCTCATCTGTCAGTGAGGGCCAAGTTTTCCGCGAGGTATCCACAACGCCGGCGGCCCTACATGGCT
CTGCTGTAGTGAGTGGGTTGCGCTCCGGCAGCGGTCCTGATCCCCCGCAGAAAAAAAGGATCTCAAGAAG
ATCCTTTGATCTTTTCTACATTACTGCATGAGCTTGTGGAAGTGTGCTGAGCATAAATGATTCTCCTAGC
TGTTCTTTGGGTAAGTACGCCATCAGGACGTTGTGAGTGGCGCGATTTTTAGCGGCTGAAATCAGCCCTT
GAGCCTGTCGGCAAGTCGCGTCATGAGGTCCATGCGCTCATGCAGGATCGCCACGACCAACGCGGGTTCG
CCCGCACGCGGCAGGCAAAAAACGTAGTGGTGTTCGCAGCGGGCCATCCGCAGCGCGGGAAAGAGTTCGC
TCATGTCCTTAAACGGGCCTTCGCCGGCGGCAAGCCTGGCTATGCCCTGTTCCAGCTTAGCGATATAGCG
GCGCACCTGCGCCGCGCCCCACTCCCGGCGCGTGTAGCGGATGATGCCGCGTAGATCGGCTTCGGCCTCA
GCCGTGAGGATGTAGGCCGTCAAGCGCGATCCCCGCTGAGTTCTTCATCAAGAATTTCGCCGACGCTCTT
GGTGGACACCTTGCCGGCAAGCCCATCGTTGATGCGGTTCCCCAGCATGGTTTTCAGTTCCTGCCATGCC
TGATCGGCATCAGCGTCACCGGGGAACAGACGTTCGAGGGCGTATTGCTTAATGGTCTTGCCCTGCAAGG
CGGCCAGGGCTTTCAGGCTCTGGTGCTGCTGGTCCGTCATGTCGATTGTCAGGCGGCTCATTGGATAACC
TCCATAAAATACACGTAACCACATTAGCACATATGTGGGCGTGAGGCTACAGCGCGAGGCGCATTAAGGT
CGGGAAAATGCGCTAGGCGCATTTAAATTGCGTATTGCTGTAATGCGCCATGCCGGCTAGACTAGGCCCA
AATGGGTATACCCAATTTGACCAAGGGGGACGCGATGAGGGCGGCCAAGCACTACCGACAACTTCTATCC
ATCGACTTCAACATCGAGGCGCTGGCCTTCGTGCCTGGACCCGACGGCACACGCGGCCGGCGCATCCACG
TCCTGGGGCGCGAGGTCCGCGACCGGCCCGGCCTGGTCGAGTACCTTTCGCCGGCGTTCGGCTCGCGGGT
GGCGCTGGACGGCTACTGCAAGGCCAATTTCGATGCAGTGCTGCACCTGGCGTACCCCGATCATCAGCAA
TGGGGCCACGCATGAAGCGCCGAAGCTACGCCATGCTGCGCGCCGCTGCCGCGCTGGCCGTCCTGGTCGT
TGCCTCGCCGGCATGGGCCGAGCTGCGCGGCGAGGTCGTGCGCATCATCGACGGCGACACCATCGACGTG
CTGGTAGACAAGCAGCCGGTGCGCGTGCGCCTGGTGGACATTGACGCGCCGGAAAAGCGGCAAGCCTTCG
GCGAACGTGCGCGCCAGGCGCTGGCCGGCATGGTGTTCCGCCGGCACGTCCTGGTCGACGAGAAGGACAC
CGACCGTTACGGCCGCACGCTGGGCACCGTCTGGGTCAACATGGAGCTGGCCAGCCGGCCGCCGCAGCCG
CGCAACGTCAACGCCGCGATGGTTCACCAGGGCATGGCGTGGGCCTATCGCTTCCACGGCCGCGCGGCCG
ACCCTGAAATGCTGCGGCTCGAACAGGAGGCGCGAGGCAAGCGCGTCGGCCTCTGGTCCGATCCGCACGC
CGTCGAGCCGTGGAAATGGCGACGCGAGAGCAACAACCGGAGGGACGAAGGTTGAAGGTCGCCCGCATCT
ACCTGCGCGCCAGTACGGACGAGCAGAATCTTGAACGCCAGGAGAGCCTTGTAGCGGCCACGCGGGCCGC
CGGGTACTACGTCGCCGGCATCTACCGCGAGAAGGCGTCCGGCGCACGCGCCGACCGGCCCGAGCTGCTG
CGCATGATCGCGGACCTGCAACCTGGTGAAGTCGTCGTTGCGGAGAAGATCGACCGCATCAGCCGCTTGC
CGTTGGCCGAGGCCGAGCGCCTGGTTGCGTCGATCCGGGCCAAAGGGGCCAAGCTGGCCGTGCCTGGCGT
GGTGGACCTGTCGGAGCTGGCCGCCGAGGCGAACGGAGTGGCGAAAATCGTTCTGGAATCCGTCCAGGAC
ATGCTTTTGAAGCTCGCCTTGCAGATGGCCCGCGACGACTACGAGGATCGGCGCGAGCGTCAACGTCAGG
GTGTCCAGTTGGCGAAGGCCGCCGGCCGCTACACCGGCCGCAAACGTGACGCCGGCATGCACGACCGCAT
CATCACGCTTCGCTCCGGCGGATCGAGCATTGCCAAGACGGCCAAGCTGGTCGGATGCAGCCCGAGCCAG
GTCAAACGAGTGTGGGCGGCCTGGAACGCGCAGCAGCAAAAATAAAGCCGGGCAGTGCCCGGCTTTTCTC
ACCTTTTCGCGTCCCGCAGGGCCGCTGCGAGCGCCCTACCTAGATCCTCGCTTTCCCCCTCGGTGTAGTC
CGGCCAGGGCACGAAGGGCGCGGATGCGAACCTGTTGAGCAGGTCAGATCTAGGGCGGCGGATTTGTCCT
ACTCAGGAGAGCGTTCACCGACAAACAACAGATAAAACGAAAGGCCCAGTCTTTCGACTGAGCCTTTCGT
TTTATTTGATGCCTGCCGAATTCGGATCCGGAGCTCGACACGACATTGTCGTCACCTTTGTCGGGTCCGC
GACAAGCTTTTTGTTCCTCGATCCCGTATGTTTTCGCCTAAATATCTGAAACAGCAGCAAATTATTTTTC
GTTAGCTCAATCGGCCCACTTGGCACGAGTCTTGAAATTTATTGCGAGGCGGCGGAGCTGCCGGCCGCAT
CCGTGCGGCATAACCACGGTTGTGAACAAATGAAGGAAGGCCAAATGCGTAAAGGCGAAGAGCTGTTCAC
TGGTGTCGTCCCTATTCTGGTGGAACTGGATGGTGATGTCAACGGTCATAAGTTTTCCGTGCGTGGCGAG
GGTGAAGGTGACGCAACTAATGGTAAACTGACGCTGAAGTTCATCTGTACTACTGGTAAACTGCCGGTAC
CTTGGCCGACTCTGGTAACGACGCTGACTTATGGTGTTCAGTGCTTTGCTCGTTATCCGGACCATATGAA
GCAGCATGACTTCTTCAAGTCCGCCATGCCGGAAGGCTATGTGCAGGAACGCACGATTTCCTTTAAGGAT
GACGGCACGTACAAAACGCGTGCGGAAGTGAAATTTGAAGGCGATACCCTGGTAAACCGCATTGAGCTGA
AAGGCATTGACTTTAAAGAAGATGGCAATATCCTGGGCCATAAGCTGGAATACAATTTTAACAGCCACAA
TGTTTACATCACCGCCGATAAACAAAAAAATGGCATTAAAGCGAATTTTAAAATTCGCCACAACGTTGAG
GATGGCAGCGTGCAGCTGGCTGATCACTACCAGCAAAACACTCCAATCGGTGATGGTCCTGTTCTGCTGC
CAGACAATCACTATCTGAGCACGCAAAGCGTTCTGTCTAAAGATCCGAACGAGAAACGCGATCATATGGT
TCTGCTGGAGTTCGTAACCGCAGCGGGCATCACGCATGGTATGGATGAACTGTACAAATGAGCTTGGACT
TCCAGCTCGTTTTACAACGTCGTGACTGGG
Features (pLannotate 1.2.2; 14 found; start..end, strand, type, name):
      9..103     +  terminator     lambda t0 terminator: transcription terminator from phage lambda
    213..1025    +  CDS            aphA1: KKA1_ECOLX - Also known as nptI. Protein inferred from homology: Swiss-Prot protein existence level 3. Resistance to kanamycin and structurally-related aminoglycosides, including amikacin. From Escherichia coli.
   1179..1287    +  oriT           oriT: incP origin of transfer
   1348..2496    -  CDS            trfA: trans-acting replication protein that binds to and activates oriV
   2548..2829    -  CDS            tnpA (fragment): TN5P_ECOLX - Also known as tnp. Experimental evidence at protein level: Swiss-Prot protein existence level 1. Mediates transposition of transposon Tn5 by a 'cut and paste' mechanism. First, the monomeric transposase binds the 19 bp inverted DNA repeats flanking the transposon. Then, dimerization of the DNA- bound transposase creates a synaptic DNA complex. After nicking of the first DNA strand, excision of the transposon proceeds through a series of intermediates. The transposase then mediates the insertion of the transposon at a new site by strand transfer. The activity of the wild- type tran
   2889..3420    -  rep_origin     oriV: incP origin of replication
   3476..3511    -  rep_origin     CloDF13 ori (fragment): Plasmids containing the CloDF13 (CDF) origin of replication can be propagated in E. coli cells that contain additional plasmids with compatible origins.
   3635..3943    -  CDS            parE: PARE_ECOLX - Experimental evidence at protein level: Swiss-Prot protein existence level 1. Toxin component of a type II toxin-antitoxin (TA) system involved in plasmid partition. Acts by inhibiting DNA gyrase, converting supercoiled plasmid DNA into a singly cleaved linear form in an ATP-dependent fashion. To do so it probably interacts with one of the gyrase subunits. Gyrase inhibition is prevented by antitoxin ParD, and is reversed in vitro by incubation with ParD. In cells that have lost the plasmid filamentation and growth inhibition occur; this is suppressed when ParD is supplied in trans
   3943..4191    -  CDS            parD: PARD_ECOLX - Experimental evidence at protein level: Swiss-Prot protein existence level 1. Antitoxin component of a type II toxin-antitoxin (TA) system involved in plasmid partition. Inhibits the anti-DNA gyrase activity of toxin ParE; reverses and restores gyrase catalytic activity in vitro. The parDE operon alone is capable of stabilizing an RK2-derived minireplicon under defined growth conditions in several different Gram- negative bacteria. It does so by the post-segregational killing (PSK) of plasmid-free cells, also referred to as a plasmid addiction system. Binds its own promoter, autor
   4320..5162    +  CDS            parB: PARB4_ECOLX - Protein predicted: Swiss-Prot protein existence level 4. Involved in plasmid partition. From Escherichia coli.
   5126..5782    +  CDS            parA: PARA4_ECOLX - Protein inferred from homology: Swiss-Prot protein existence level 3. Involved in plasmid partition. From Escherichia coli.
   5942..6028    -  terminator     rrnB T1 terminator: Escherichia coli rrnB; transcription terminator T1 from the E. coli rrnB gene
   6275..6988    +  CDS            superfolder GFP: GFP variant that folds robustly even when fused to poorly folded proteins (Pédelacq et al., 2006)
   7007..7030    +  CDS            lacZα (fragment): LacZα fragment of β-galactosidase; lacZ fragment
