[The description below was written by a language model from this plasmid's Addgene catalogue record and pLannotate feature annotations shown in this document.]
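Description:
pOPS0578 is a low-copy, broad-host-range bacterial reporter plasmid built on the pOGG026 backbone by Golden Gate assembly of domesticated modules. It forms part of a barcoded "Plasmid-ID" set used to study Rhizobium–legume symbioses. The 7,030-nt sequence shows an RK2/IncP-type replicon: oriV together with the trfA gene, whose product binds and activates oriV. An IncP oriT allows the plasmid to be mobilised by conjugation from a donor E. coli strain into recipient bacteria. Selection is by kanamycin through aphA1 (nptI). Stable inheritance without antibiotic pressure is supported by the RK2 par region. In it, parA and parB are annotated as partition functions, and parD/parE encode an antitoxin–toxin pair that kills cells which lose the plasmid. Short annotated fragments of Tn5 transposase, the CloDF13 origin and lacZα appear to be backbone remnants rather than functional parts.

According to the catalogue entry, the payload has three modules: a promoter module carrying the nifH promoter (PsNifH), a coding module with superfolder GFP, and a terminator-position module holding a unique 12-nucleotide barcode plus a universal primer binding site. The feature table annotates sfGFP but not the promoter or barcode, which presumably lie in the unannotated sequence flanking the sfGFP gene. The lambda t0 and rrnB T1 terminators flank the cassette region. Because nifH is a nitrogenase gene, sfGFP fluorescence should report nitrogen-fixation gene expression in nodules. The barcode allows strains carrying different members of the set to be told apart by amplification and sequencing. This fits the associated study's aim of measuring rhizobial competitiveness and N2 fixation at the same time. The depositor notes that members of the set differ only in the barcode.
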