Addgene plasmid #133219: pOPS0578
Purpose: Reporter plasmid with a 12-nucleotide specific "barcode" sequence. This plasmid is not available as an individual bacterial stab, but can be requested as part of the Plasmid-ID Kit (Kit #1000000168 ).
Depositing lab: Philip Poole. Depositing organization: University of Oxford. Publication: Optimizing Rhizobium-legume symbioses by simultaneous measurement of rhizobial competitiveness and N2 fixation in nodules. Mendoza-Suarez MA, Geddes BA, Sanchez-Canizares C, Ramirez-Gonzalez RH, Kirchhelle C, Jorrin B, Poole PS. Proc Natl Acad Sci U S A. 2020 May 5;117(18):9822-9831. doi: 10.1073/pnas.1921225117. Epub 2020 Apr 21. PubMed 32317381.
Backbone
  Vector backbone: pOGG026 (Addgene ID 113992)
  Vector type: Bacterial Expression
Growth in bacteria
  Bacterial resistance: Kanamycin, 50 μg/mL
  Growth temperature: 37°C
  Growth strain: ST18 (S17 delta pir delta hemA)
  Copy number: Low Copy
Gene/Insert
  Gene/Insert name: PU module (PsNifH from pOGG043), SC module (sfGFP from pOGG037), and T module (GGACTTCCAGCT and universal primer binding site)
  Species: Synthetic
  Mutation: Domesticated for Golden Gate cloning
  Cloning method: Unknown
Terms and licenses: Academic/Nonprofit Terms; Industry Terms: Not Available to Industry
Depositor comments: The only difference is the sequence: GGACTTCCAGCT . Please note that this plasmid may require a unique bacterial strain, so make sure to confirm that you can also obtain the appropriate growth strain. Please contact us or contact our distributors if you have any questions. This plasmid is not available as an individual bacterial stab, but can be requested as part of the Plasmid-ID Kit (Kit #1000000168 ).
How to cite: pOPS0578 was a gift from Philip Poole (Addgene plasmid # 133219)
